>Addgene plasmid #135656 | pQlox71R | addgene full sequence | sequence record 305681 | Addgene NGS Result
TGCGTTGATGCAATTTCTATGCACTCGTAGTAGTCTGAGAAGGGTAACGCCCTTTACATGGCAAAGGGGT
ACAGTTATTGTGTACTAAAATTAAAAATTGATTAGGGAGGAAAACCTCAAAATGAAACCAACAATGGCAA
TTTTAGAAAGAATCAGTAAAAATTCACAAGAAAATATAGACGAAGTTTTTACAAGACTTTATCGTTATCT
TTTACGTCCAGATATTTATTACGTGGCGTATCAAAATTTATATTCCAATAAAGGAGCTTCCACAAAAGGA
ATATTAGATGATACAGCGGATGGCTTTAGTGAAGAAAAAATAAAAAAGATTATTCAATCTTTAAAAGACG
GAACTTACTATCCTCAACCTGTACGAAGAATGTATATTGCAAAAAAGAATTCTAAAAAGATGAGACCTTT
AGGAATTCCAACTTTCACAGATAAATTGATCCAAGAAGCTGTGAGAATAATTCTTGAATCTATCTATGAA
CCGGTATTCGAAGATGTGTCTCACGGTTTTAGACCTCAACGAAGCTGTCACACAGCTTTGAAAACAATCA
AAAGAGAGTTTGGCGGCGCAAGATGGTTTGTGGAGGGAGATATAAAAGGCTGCTTCGATAATATAGACCA
CGTTACACTCATTGGACTCATCAATCTTAAAATCAAAGATATGAAAATGAGCCAATTGATTTATAAATTT
CTAAAAGCAGGTTATCTGGAAAACTGGCAGTATCACAAAACTTACAGCGGAACACCTCAAGGTGGAATTC
TATCTCCTCTTTTGGCCAACATCTATCTTCATGAATTGGATAAGTTTGTTTTACAACTCAAAATGAAGTT
TGACCGAGAAAGTCCAGAAAGAATAACACCTGAATATCGGGAGCTCCACAATGAGATAAAAAGAATTTCT
CACCGTCTCAAGAAGTTGGAGGGTGAAGAAAAAGCTAAAGTTCTTTTAGAATATCAAGAAAAACGTAAAA
GATTACCCACACTCCCCTGTACCTCACAGACAAATAAAGTATTGAAATACGTCCGGTATGCGGACGACTT
CATTATCTCTGTTAAAGGAAGCAAAGAGGACTGTCAATGGATAAAAGAACAATTAAAACTTTTTATTCAT
AACAAGCTAAAAATGGAATTGAGTGAAGAAAAAACACTCATCACACATAGCAGTCAACCCGCTCGTTTTC
TGGGATATGATATACGAGTAAGGAGATCTGGAACGATAAAACGATCTGGTAAAGTCAAAAAGAGAACACT
CAATGGGAGTGTAGAACTCCTTATTCCTCTTCAAGACAAAATTCGTCAATTTATTTTTGACAAGAAAATA
GCTATCCAAAAGAAAGATAGCTCATGGTTTCCAGTTCACAGGAAATATCTTATTCGTTCAACAGACTTAG
AAATCATCACAATTTATAATTCTGAACTCCGCGGGATTTGTAATTACTACGGTCTAGCAAGTAATTTTAA
CCAGCTCAATTATTTTGCTTATCTTATGGAATACAGCTGTCTAAAAACGATAGCCTCCAAACATAAGGGA
ACACTTTCAAAAACCATTTCCATGTTTAAAGATGGAAGTGGTTCGTGGGGGATCCCGTATGAGATAAAGC
AAGGTAAGCAGCGCCGTTATTTTGCAAATTTTAGTGAATGTAAATCCCCTTATCAATTTACGGATGAGAT
AAGTCAAGCTCCTGTATTGTATGGCTATGCCCGGAATACTCTTGAAAACAGGTTAAAAGCTAAATGTTGT
GAATTATGTGGGACGTCTGATGAAAATACTTCCTATGAAATTCACCATGTCAATAAGGTCAAAAATCTTA
AAGGCAAAGAAAAATGGGAAATGGCAATGATAGCGAAACAACGTAAAACTCTTGTTGTATGCTTTCATTG
TCATCGTCACGTGATTCATAAACACAAGTGAGATGGGTACCCTCGAGGAATTCACTGGCCGTCGTTTTAC
AACGTCGTGACTGGGAAAACCCTGGCGTTACCCAACTTAATCGCCTTGCAGCACATCCCCCTTTCGCCAG
CTGGCGTAATAGCGAAGAGGCCCGCACCGATCGCCCTTCCCAACAGTTGCGCAGCCTGAATGGCGAATGG
CGGGTACCGAGCTCGAATTCACTGGCCGTCGTTTTACAACGTCGTGACTGGGAAAACCCTGGCGTTACCC
AACTTAATCGCCTTGCAGCACATCCCCCTTTCGCCAGCTGGCGTAATAGCGAAGAGGCCCGCACCGATCG
CCCTTCCCAACAGTTGCGCAGCCTGAATGGCGAATGGCGCCTGATGCGGTATTTTCTCCTTACGCATCTG
TGCGGTATTTCACACCGCATAGGGGATCGGTCTTGCCTTGCTCGTCGGTGATGTACTTCACCAGCTCCGC
GAAGTCGCTCTTCTTGATGGAGCGCATGGGGACGTGCTTGGCAATCACGCGCACCCCCCGGCCGTTTTAG
CGGCTAAAAAAGTCATGGCTCTGCCCTCGGGCGGACCACGCCCATCATGACCTTGCCAAGCTCGTCCTGC
TTCTCTTCGATCTTCGCCAGCAGGGCGAGGATCGTGGCATCACCGAACCGCGCCGTGCGCGGGTCGTCGG
TGAGCCAGAGTTTCAGCAGGCCGCCCAGGCGGCCCAGGTCGCCATTGATGCGGGCCAGCTCGCGGACGTG
CTCATAGTCCACGACGCCCGTGATTTTGTAGCCCTGGCCGACGGCCAGCAGGTAGGCCGACAGGCTCATG
CCGGCCGCCGCCGCCTTTTCCTCAATCGCTCTTCGTTCGTCTGGAAGGCAGTACACCTTGATAGGTGGGC
TGCCCTTCCTGGTTGGCTTGGTTTCATCAGCCATCCGCTTGCCCTCATCTGTTACGCCGGCGGTAGCCGG
CCAGCCTCGCAGAGCAGGATTCCCGTTGAGCACCGCCAGGTGCGAATAAGGGACAGTGAAGAAGGAACAC
CCGCTCGCGGGTGGGCCTACTTCACCTATCCTGCCCGGCTGACGCCGTTGGATACACCAAGGAAAGTCTA
CACGAACCCTTTGGCAAAATCCTGTATATCGTGCGAAAAAGGATGGATATACCGAAAAAATCGCTATAAT
GACCCCGAAGCAGGGTTATGCAGCGGAAAAGATCCCCCGAAGCAAACTTAAGAGTGTGTTGATAGTGCAG
TATCTTAAAATTTTGTGTATAATAGGAATTGAAGTTAAATTAGATGCTAAAAATTTGTAATTAAGAAGGA
GGGATTCGTCATGTTGGTATTCCAAATGCGTAATGTAGATAAAACATCTACTGTTTTGAAACAGACTAAA
AACAGTGATTACGCAGATAAATAAATACGTTAGATTAATTCCTACCAGTGACTAATCTTATGACTTTTTA
AACAGATAACTAAAATTACAAACAAATCGTTTAACTTCTGTATTTATTTACAGATGTAATCACTTCAGGA
GTAATTACATGAACAAAAATATAAAATATTCTCAAAACTTTTTAACGAGTGAAAAAGTACTCAACCAAAT
AATAAAACAATTGAATTTAAAAGAAACCGATACCGTTTACGAAATTGGAACAGGTAAAGGGCATTTAACG
ACGAAACTGGCTAAAATAAGTAAACAGGTAACGTCTATTGAATTAGACAGTCATCTATTCAACTTATCGT
CAGAAAAATTAAAACTGAACATTCGTGTCACTTTAATTCACCAAGATATTCTACAGTTTCAATTCCCTAA
CAAACAGAGGTATAAAATTGTTGGGAGTATTCCTTACCATTTAAGCACACAAATTATTAAAAAAGTGGTT
TTTGAAAGCCATGCGTCTGACATCTATCTGATTGTTGAAGAAGGATTCTACAAGCGTACCTTGGATATTC
ACCGAACACTAGGGTTGCTCTTGCACACTCAAGTCTCGATTCAGCAATTGCTTAAGCTGCCAGCGGAATG
CTTTCATCCTAAACCAAAAGTAAACAGTGTCTTAATAAAACTTACCCGCCATACCACAGATGTTCCAGAT
AAATATTGGAAGCTATATACGTACTTTGTTTCAAAATGGGTCAATCGAGAATATCGTCAACTGTTTACTA
AAAATCAGTTTCATCAAGCAATGAAACACGCCAAAGTAAACAATTTAAGTACCATTACTTATGAGCAAGT
ATTGTCTATTTTTAATAGTTATCTATTATTTAACGGGAGGAAATAATTCTATGAGTCGCTTTTTTAAATT
TGGAAAGTTACACGTTACTAAAGGGAATGGAGATAAATTATTAGATATACTACTGACAGCTTCCAAGAAG
CTAAAGAGGTCCCTAGCGCCTACGGGGAATTTGGGCAAATCAAAAGAAAAATTCTCCCAAGAATTAGAAA
TGAGTAGATCAAATTATTCACGAATAGAATCAGGAAAATCAGATCCAACCATAAAAACACTAGAACAAAT
TGCAAAGTTAACTAACTCAACGCTAGTAGTGGATTTAATCCCAAATGAGCCAACAGAACCAGAACCAGAA
ACAGAATCAGAACAAGTAACATTGGATTTAGAAATGGAAGAAGAAAAAAGCAATGACTTCGTGTGAATAA
TGCACGAAATCGTTGCTTATTTTTTTTAAAAGCGGTATACTAGATATAACGAAACAACGAACTGAATAGA
AACGAAAAAAGAGCCATGACACATTTATAAAATGTTTGACGACATTTTATAAATGCATAGCCCGATAAGA
TTGCCAAACCAACGCTTATCAGTTAGTCAGATGAACTCTTCCCTCGTAAGAAGTTATTTAATTAACTTTG
TTTGAAGACGGTATATAACCGTACTATCATTATATAGGGAAATCAGAGAGTTTTCAAGTATCTAAGCTAC
TGAATTTAAGAATTGTTAAGCAATCAATCGGAAATCGTTTGATTGCTTTTTTTGTATTCATTTATAGAAG
GTGGAGTTTGTATGAATCATGATGAATGTAAAACTTATATAAAAAATAGTTTATTGGAGATAAGAAAATT
AGCAAATATCTATACACTAGAAACGTTTAAGAAAGAGTTAGAAAAGAGAAATATCTACTTAGAAACAAAA
TCAGATAAGTATTTTTCTTCGGAGGGGGAAGATTATATATATAAGTTAATAGAAAATAACAAAATAATTT
ATTCGATTAGTGGAAAAAAATTGACTTATAAAGGAAAAAAATCTTTTTCAAAACATGCAATATTGAAACA
GTTGAATGAAAAAGCAAACCAAGTTAATTAAACAACCTATTTTATAGGATTTATAGGAAAGGAGAACAGC
TGAATGAATATCCCTTTTGTTGTAGAAACTGTGCTTCATGACGGCTTGTTAAAGTACAAATTTAAAAATA
GTAAAATTCGCTCAATCACTACCAAGCCAGGTAAAAGCAAAGGGGCTATTTTTGCGTATCGCTCAAAATC
AAGCATGATTGGCGGTCGTGGTGTTGTTCTGACTTCCGAGGAAGCGATTCAAGAAAATCAAGATACATTT
ACACATTGGACACCCAACGTTTATCGTTATGGAACGTATGCAGACGAAAACCGTTCATACACGAAAGGAC
ATTCTGAAAACAATTTAAGACAAATCAATACCTTCTTTATTGATTTTGATATTCACACGGCAAAAGAAAC
TATTTCAGCAAGCGATATTTTAACAACCGCTATTGATTTAGGTTTTATGCCTACTATGATTATCAAATCT
GATAAAGGTTATCAAGCATATTTTGTTTTAGAAACGCCAGTCTATGTGACTTCAAAATCAGAATTTAAAT
CTGTCAAAGCAGCCAAAATAATTTCGCAAAATATCCGAGAATATTTTGGAAAGTCTTTGCCAGTTGATCT
AACGTGTAATCATTTTGGTATTGCTCGCATACCAAGAACGGACAATGTAGAATTTTTTGATCCTAATTAC
CGTTATTCTTTCAAAGAATGGCAAGATTGGTCTTTCAAACAAACAGATAATAAGGGCTTTACTCGTTCAA
GTCTAACGGTTTTAAGCGGTACAGAAGGCAAAAAACAAGTAGATGAACCCTGGTTTAATCTCTTATTGCA
CGAAACGAAATTTTCAGGAGAAAAGGGTTTAATAGGGCGTAATAACGTCATGTTTACCCTCTCTTTAGCC
TACTTTAGTTCAGGCTATTCAATCGAAACGTGCGAATATAATATGTTTGAGTTTAATAATCGATTAGATC
AACCCTTAGAAGAAAAAGAAGTAATCAAAATTGTTAGAAGTGCCTATTCAGAAAACTATCAAGGGGCTAA
TAGGGAATACATTACCATTCTTTGCAAAGCTTGGGTATCAAGTGATTTAACCAGTAAAGATTTATTTGTC
CGTCAAGGGTGGTTTAAATTCAAGAAAAAAAGAAGCGAACGTCAACGTGTTCATTTGTCAGAATGGAAAG
AAGATTTAATGGCTTATATTAGCGAAAAAAGCGATGTATACAAGCCTTATTTAGTGACGACCAAAAAAGA
GATTAGAGAAGTGCTAGGCATTCCTGAACGGACATTAGATAAATTGCTGAAGGTACTGAAGGCGAATCAG
GAAATTTTCTTTAAGATTAAACCAGGAAGAAATGGTGGCATTCAACTTGCTAGTGTTAAATCATTGTTGC
TATCGATCATTAAAGTAAAAAAAGAAGAAAAAGAAAGCTATATAAAGGCGCTGACAAATTCTTTTGACTT
AGAGCATACATTCATTCAAGAGACTTTAAACAAGCTAGCAGAACGCCCTAAAACGGACACACAACTCGAT
TTGTTTAGCTATGATACAGGCTGAAAATAAAACCCGCACTATGCCATTACATTTATATCTATGATACGTG
TTTGTTTTTTCTTTGCTGTTTAGCGAATGATTAGCAGAAATATACAGAGTAAGATTTTAATTAATTATTA
GGGGGAGAAGGAGAGAGTAGCCCGAAAACTTTTAGTTGGCTTGGACTGAACGAAGTGAGGGAAAGGCTAC
TAAAACGTCGAGGGGCAGTGAGAGCGAAGCGAACACTTGATTTTTTAATTTTCTATCTTTTATAGGTCAT
TAGAGTATACTTATTTGTCCTATAAACTATTTAGCAGCATAATAGATTTATTGAATAGGTCATTTAAGTT
GAGCATATTAGAGGAGGAAAATCTTGGAGAAATATTTGAAGAACCCGATTACATGGATTGGATTAGTTCT
TGTGGTTACGTGGTTTTTAACTAAAAGTAGTGAATTTTTGATTTTTGGTGTGTGTGTCTTGTTGTTAGTA
TTTGCTAGTCAAAGTGATTAAATAGAATTGACCACTTCTGCGCTCGGCCCTTCCGGCTGGCTGGTTTATT
GCTGATAAATCTGGAGCCGGTGAGCGTGGGTCTCGCGGTATCATTGCAGCACTGGGGCCAGATGGTAAGC
CCTCCCGTATCGTAGTTATCTACACGACGGGGAGTCAGGCAACTATGGATGAACGAAATAGACAGATCGC
TGAGATAGGTGCCTCACTGATTAAGCATTGGTAACTGTCAGACCAAGTTTACTCATATATACTTTAGATT
GATTTAAAACTTCATTTTTAATTTAAAAGGATCTAGGTGAAGATCCTTTTTGATAATCTCATGACCAAAA
TCCCTTAACGTGAGTTTTCGTTCCACTGAGCGTCAGACCCCGTAGAAAAGATCAAAGGATCTTCTTGAGA
TCCTTTTTTTCTGCGCGTAATCTGCTGCTTGCAAACAAAAAAACCACCGCTACCAGCGGTGGTTTGTTTG
CCGGATCAAGAGCTACCAACTCTTTTTCCGAAGGTAACTGGCTTCAGCAGAGCGCAGATACCAAATACTG
TTCTTCTAGTGTAGCCGTAGTTAGGCCACCACTTCAAGAACTCTGTAGCACCGCCTACATACCTCGCTCT
GCTAATCCTGTTACCAGTGGCTGCTGCCAGTGGCGATAAGTCGTGTCTTACCGGGTTGGACTCAAGACGA
TAGTTACCGGATAAGGCGCAGCGGTCGGGCTGAACGGGGGGTTCGTGCACACAGCCCAGCTTGGAGCGAA
CGACCTACACCGAACTGAGATACCTACAGCGTGAGCTATGAGAAAGCGCCACGCTTCCCGAAGGGAGAAA
GGCGGACAGGTATCCGGTAAGCGGCAGGGTCGGAACAGGAGAGCGCACGAGGGAGCTTCCAGGGGGAAAC
GCCTGGTATCTTTATAGTCCTGTCGGGTTTCGCCACCTCTGACTTGAGCGTCGATTTTTGTGATGCTCGT
CAGGGGGGCGGAGCCTATGGAAAAACGCCAGCAACGCGGCCTTTTTACGGTTCCTGGCCTTTTGCTGGCC
TTTTGCTCACATGTTCTTTCCTGCGTTATCCCCTGATTCTGTGGATAACCGTATTACCGCCTTTGAGTGA
GCTGATACCGCTCGCCGCAGCCGAACGACCGAGCGCAGCGAGTCAGTGAGCGAGGAAGCGGAAGAGCGCC
CAATACGCAAACCGCCTCTCCCCGCGCGTTGGCCGATTCATTAATGCAGCTGGCACGACAGGTTTCCCGA
CTGGAAAGCGGGCAGTGAGCGCAACGCAATTAATGTGAGTTAGCTCACTCATTAGGCACCCCAGGCTTTA
CACTTTATGCTTCCGGCTCGTATGTTGTGTGGAATTGTGAGCGGATAACAATTTCACACAGGAAACAGCT
ATGACCATGATTACGCCAAGCTTGCATGCCTGCAGTTTGGTCAACATTTAACCTCTAATCTTCTAGTTCA
TTTATATGTCCATGAATTGAATTTCATACATAGTTTTCAATTGTATGGATGTAGTATGACAGAAAATCAA
AAAATCATACTTATTATATTTAGGTAGTTACTGTTAATTTTTAGTATGTTAATTTCTAATCTGAGTTCTT
TCCGTATTATAATAAGTGTAAAGATCACACCATATTTTTACAGTTTTTACACGTTTCATTAATAATTTCT
TATATTTCTTTATTTGTTTGTAAAATTTACTTAAATTTCGCCAGAAAACAAAAGAAAGCCTTTACTAATT
AATAGTTTAGTGATACTCTTTTATGTAGGTATTTTTTAAAATACATTAAACCTAGGTAATTGAGGAAAGT
TACAATTACCATTATATAAGGAGGATATTCAAACCATATGGGATCCCCAGCTTCGTCGATCGTGAAGATT
TAATCAATGTGCGCCCAGATAGGGTGTTAAGTCAAGTAGTTTAAGGTACTACTCTGTAAGATAACACAGA
AAACAGCCAACCTAACCGAAAAGCGAAAGCTGATACGGGAACAGAGCACGGTTGGAAAGCGATGAGTTAC
CTAAAGACAATCGGGTACGACTGAGTCGCAATGTTAATCAGATATAAGGTATAAGTTGTGTTTACTGAAC
GCAAGTTTCTAATTTCGGTTAAATCTCGATAGAGGAAAGTGTCTGAAACCTCTAGTACAAAGAAAGGTAA
GTTAGCATTGATGACTTATCTGTTATCACCACATTTGTACAATCTGTAGGAGAACCTATGGGAACGAAAC
GAAAGCGATGCCGAGAATCTGAATTTACCAAGACTTAACACTAACTGGGGATACCCTAAACAAGAATGCC
TAATAGAAAGGAGGAAAAAGGCTATAGCACTAGAGCTTGAAAATCTTGCAAGGGTACGGAGTACTCGTAG
TAGTCTGAGAAGGGTAACGCCCTTTACATGGCAAAGGGGTACAGTTATTGTGTACTAAAATTAAAAATTG
ATTAGGGAGGAAAACCTCAAAATGAAACCAACAATGGCAATTTTAGAAAGAATCAGTAAAAATTCACAAG
AAAATATAGACGAAGTTTTTACAAGACTTTATCGTTATCTTTTACGTCCAGATATTTATTACGTGGCGAC
GCGTATAACTTCGTATAATGTATGCTATACGAACGGTAACGCGTTGGGAAATGGCAATGATAGCGAAACA
ACGTAAAACTCTTGTTGTATGCTTTCATTGTCATCGTCACGTGATTCATAAACACAAGTGAATGTCGACT
AATACGACTCACTATAGGGTCGACAGTGAATTTTTACGAACGAACAATAACAGAGCCGTATACTCCGAGA
GGGGTACGTACGGTTCCCGAAGAGGGTGGTGCAAACCAGTCACAGTAATGTGAACAAGGCGGTACCTCCC
TACTTCACCATATCATTTTCTGCAGCCCCCTAGAAATAATTTTGTTTAACTTTAAGAAGGAGATATACAT
ATATGGCTAGATCGTCCATTCCGACAGCATCGCCAGTCACTATGGCGTGCTGCTAGCGCTATA
Features (pLannotate 1.2.2; 24 found; start..end, strand, type, name):
    122..1918    +  CDS            ltrA: LTRA_LACLC - Also known as matR. Experimental evidence at protein level: Swiss-Prot protein existence level 1. Multifunctional protein that promotes group II intron splicing and mobility by acting both on RNA and DNA. It has three activities: reverse transcriptase (RT) for intron duplication, maturase to promote splicing, and DNA endonuclease for site-specific cleavage of recipient alleles. The intron-encoded protein promotes splicing by facilitating the formation of the catalytically active structure of the intron RNA. After splicing, the protein remains bound to the excised intron lariat RNA
   1940..2097    +  CDS            lacZα (fragment): LacZα fragment of β-galactosidase; lacZ fragment
   2101..2120    -  misc_feature   MCS (fragment): pUC18/19 multiple cloning site
   2117..2274    +  CDS            lacZα (fragment): LacZα fragment of β-galactosidase; lacZ fragment
   2280..2331    -  misc_feature   bom (fragment): basis of mobility region from pBR322
   2330..2425    -  CDS            traI (fragment): TRAI6_ECOLX - Experimental evidence at protein level: Swiss-Prot protein existence level 1. The initiation process of transfer DNA synthesis requires the interaction of at least three plasmid-specific components (TraH, I, and J) at the transfer origin resulting in the assembly of a specialised nucleoprotein complex - the relaxosome. Site- and strand-specific cleavage at the transfer origin is dependent on TraI and TraJ. From Escherichia coli.
   2463..2834    -  CDS            traJ: oriT-recognizing protein; traJ
   2867..2976    -  oriT           oriT: incP origin of transfer
   3231..3311    +  CDS            ermC: LPRM_ENTFL - Protein predicted: Swiss-Prot protein existence level 4. This peptide is involved in the control mechanism of the synthesis of the erythromycin resistance protein. From Enterococcus faecalis (Streptococcus faecalis).
   3439..4173    +  CDS            erm: ERM_STREE - Experimental evidence at protein level: Swiss-Prot protein existence level 1. This protein produces a dimethylation of the adenine residue at position 2085 in 23S rRNA, resulting in reduced affinity between ribosomes and macrolide-lincosamide-streptogramin B antibiotics. From Streptococcus pneumoniae.
   4307..4543    +  CDS            copR (fragment): COPR_STRAG - Protein predicted: Swiss-Prot protein existence level 4. Involved in copy control of plasmid pIP501. From Streptococcus agalactiae.
   5254..6741    +  CDS            repS: REPS_STRPY - Protein predicted: Swiss-Prot protein existence level 4. Essential for replication. From Streptococcus pyogenes.
   7240..7453    +  CDS            bla(M) (fragment): β-lactamase lacking the signal sequence; bla(M); allows cytosolic expression of β-lactamase
   7625..8213    +  rep_origin     ori: high-copy-number ColE1/pMB1/pBR322/pUC origin of replication
   8396..8488    +  CDS            lacI (fragment): lac repressor; lacI; The lac repressor binds to the lac operator to inhibit transcription in E. coli. This inhibition can be relieved by adding lactose or isopropyl-β-D-thiogalactopyranoside (IPTG).
   8501..8522    +  protein_bind   CAP binding site: CAP binding activates transcription in the presence of cAMP. E. coli catabolite activator protein
   8537..8567    +  promoter       lac promoter: promoter for the E. coli lac operon
   8575..8591    +  protein_bind   lac operator: The lac repressor binds to the lac operator to inhibit transcription in E. coli. This inhibition can be relieved by adding lactose or isopropyl-β-D-thiogalactopyranoside (IPTG). lac repressor encoded by lacI
   8628..8645    -  misc_feature   MCS (fragment): pUC18/19 multiple cloning site
   9805..9838    -  protein_bind   lox71: Left element (LE) mutant of loxP (Araki et al., 2010). Cre-mediated recombination occurs in the 8-bp core sequence (GCATACAT). Cre recombinase
   9940..9958    +  promoter       T7 promoter: promoter for bacteriophage T7 RNA polymerase
   9990..10087   +  ncRNA          Intron gpII: Accession: RF00029 - Group II catalytic intron
  10121..10143   +  RBS            RBS: efficient ribosome binding site from bacteriophage T7 gene 10 (Olins and Rangwala, 1989)
  10161..22      +  CDS            TcR (fragment) (across the origin): tetracycline efflux protein; tet; confers resistance to tetracycline
