[The description below was written by a language model from this plasmid's Addgene catalogue record and pLannotate feature annotations shown in this document.]
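Description:
pQlox71R is an E. coli–Clostridium shuttle plasmid of about 10.2 kb built on the pAT19 backbone. It delivers a targetron (a mobile group II intron) that carries a lox71 site. The annotated backbone has a high-copy ColE1/pUC origin for propagation in E. coli, and a pIP501/pAMβ1-type replicon (repS with a copR fragment) for maintenance in Gram-positive hosts. An incP oriT with traJ allows conjugative mobilisation. Selection is by erythromycin, conferred by an erm rRNA methylase gene preceded by its regulatory leader peptide. Fragments of lacZα, bla, lacI and a tetracycline resistance gene are also annotated and appear to be remnants of earlier cloning steps.

The roughly 3.5 kb synthetic insert is an LtrB-derived group II intron taken from pQint and transcribed from the pFer promoter, which the feature table does not annotate. The lox71 site lies on the reverse strand within the intron region, which matches the antisense orientation in the plasmid's name. The ltrA gene encodes the intron protein, whose reverse transcriptase, maturase and DNA endonuclease activities drive splicing and retrohoming into the chromosome. The intron's targeting region is meant to be redesigned with targetron or ClosTron algorithms and recloned between the NdeI and BsrGI sites, so that lox71 can be placed at a chosen genomic locus.

The plasmid is used with a companion targetron that inserts lox66 at a second site, followed by a Cre-expressing plasmid. Recombination between lox71 and lox66 in the same orientation deletes the intervening sequence, allowing large-scale genome engineering in clostridia. The depositor notes that the relative direction of the two introns can leave inverted repeats in the chromosome after deletion, which may lead to further recombination.
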