Addgene plasmid #135656: pQlox71R
Purpose: Clostridial vector, encoding a targetron carrying a lox71 site in the reverse (antisense) orientation. Retarget intron to insert lox71 onto genome at desired site.
Depositing lab: Andrew Tolonen. Depositing organization: Genoscope, Centre National de Sequencage (CEA). Publication: A Targetron-Recombinase System for Large-Scale Genome Engineering of Clostridia. Cerisy T, Rostain W, Chhun A, Boutard M, Salanoubat M, Tolonen AC. mSphere. 2019 Dec 11;4(6). pii: 4/6/e00710-19. doi: 10.1128/mSphere.00710-19. PubMed 31826971.
Backbone
  Vector backbone: pAT19
  Backbone size w/o insert (bp): 6500
  Total vector size (bp): 10208
  Vector type: Bacterial Expression, Cre/Lox
Growth in bacteria
  Bacterial resistance: Erythromycin, 200 μg/mL
  Growth temperature: 37°C
  Growth strain: DH5alpha
  Copy number: High Copy
Gene/Insert
  Gene/Insert name: Intron containing lox site
  Species: Synthetic
  Insert size (bp): 3507
  Promoter: pFer
  Cloning method: Restriction Enzyme; 5′ cloning site PaeI (not destroyed); 3′ cloning site XhoI (not destroyed)
  Sequencing primers: 5′ CTTCCGGCTCGTATGTTGTG; 3′ TACATCACCGACGAGCAAGG
Resource information
  A portion of this plasmid was derived from a plasmid made by: Intron from pQint (addgene 25819)
Terms and licenses: Academic/Nonprofit Terms; Industry Terms: Not Available to Industry
Depositor comments: Use in combination with pQlox66F (addgene 135657) or pQlox 66R (addgene 135658), then pQcre1 (addgene 135659). Transcription of LtrB-derived group II intron is driven by the pFer promoter. Redesign intron to target gene using TargeTron or Clostron algorithms (links below), then clone by SOE-PCR or gene synthesis ligation between NdeI and BsrGI sites. Lox66 and Lox71 must be in same orientation to delete the intervening sequence, but the directions of introns relative to one another can generate inverted repeats in the chromosome after deletion has taken place, leading to futher recombinations events. See publication for details. Intron redesign links http://www.clostron.com/clostron1.php http://www.targetrons.com/targetron_pLtrB.php Reference for intron redesign Heap JT, Pennington OJ, Cartman ST, Carter GP, Minton NP. The ClosTron: A universal gene knock-out system for the genus Clostridium. J Microbiol Methods. 2007;70(3):452-464. Perutka J, Wang W, Goerlitz D, Lambowitz AM. Use of Computer-designed Group II Introns to Disrupt Escherichia coli DExH / D-box Protein and DNA Helicase Genes. 2004:421-439.
How to cite: pQlox71R was a gift from Andrew Tolonen (Addgene plasmid # 135656 ; http://n2t.net/addgene:135656 ; RRID:Addgene_135656)
